Addgene plasmid #224152: GSPD1_AJ
Purpose: IPTG-inducible expression of C. elegans protein GSPD-1 with a His tag
Depositing lab: Katherine Walstrom. Depositing organization: New College of Florida. Publication: Modeling human glucose-6-phosphate dehydrogenase mutations using C. elegans GSPD-1. Loges LN, Walstrom KM. MicroPubl Biol. 2021 Sep 10;2021:10.17912/micropub.biology.000451. doi: 10.17912/micropub.biology.000451. eCollection 2021. PubMed 34532700.
Backbone
  Vector backbone: pET303/CT-His
  Vector type: Bacterial Expression
Growth in bacteria
  Bacterial resistance: Ampicillin, 100 μg/mL
  Growth temperature: 37°C
  Growth strain: DH5alpha
  Copy number: Low Copy
Gene/Insert
  Gene/Insert name: GSPD-1
  Species: C. elegans (nematode)
  Entrez Gene: B0035.5
  Tag / fusion protein: LeuGlu-6xHis (C terminal on insert)
  Cloning method: Restriction Enzyme; 5′ cloning site unknown (unknown if destroyed)
  Sequencing primers: 5′ T7
Terms and licenses: Academic/Nonprofit Terms; Industry Terms: Not Available to Industry
How to cite: GSPD1_AJ was a gift from Katherine Walstrom (Addgene plasmid # 224152 ; http://n2t.net/addgene:224152 ; RRID:Addgene_224152)
