[The description below was written by a language model from this plasmid's Addgene catalogue record and pLannotate feature annotations shown in this document.]
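Description:
GSPD1_AJ is a bacterial expression plasmid built on the pET303/CT-His backbone for IPTG-inducible production of the Caenorhabditis elegans protein GSPD-1 in E. coli. GSPD-1 is the nematode cytosolic glucose-6-phosphate dehydrogenase, the enzyme that catalyses the first, rate-limiting step of the oxidative pentose phosphate pathway. The plasmid is about 6.9 kb and replicates from a pBR322-type ColE1/pMB1 origin. It also carries the rop gene and the bom region, consistent with its catalogue listing as low copy. Selection is by ampicillin through the β-lactamase gene and its own promoter. An f1 phage origin is also present, and the short tetracycline-resistance fragments flanking the lacI region are nonfunctional remnants of the pBR322 lineage.

The expression cassette follows the standard pET arrangement. A T7 promoter is immediately followed by a lac operator, then the T7 gene 10 ribosome binding site, the gspd-1 coding sequence and a T7 terminator. The insert is fused at its C terminus to a Leu-Glu linker and a 6xHis tag for metal-affinity purification; the annotation software labels this as a fragment of a longer His tag. A small downstream match to a T7 gene 10-derived solubility tag is probably just vector sequence rather than part of the protein. The plasmid-borne lacI gene supplies lac repressor, which holds the operator closed until IPTG is added. Expression also requires a host that provides T7 RNA polymerase. The cloning sites used are not recorded. The associated work used recombinant GSPD-1 to model human glucose-6-phosphate dehydrogenase mutations, so this construct appears intended for producing purified enzyme for such studies.
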