Features (pLannotate 1.2.2; 19 found; start..end, strand, type, name):
     11..439     -  rep_origin     f1 ori (sequence partly withheld): f1 bacteriophage origin of replication; arrow indicates direction of (+) strand synthesis
    476..523     -  terminator     T7 terminator: transcription terminator for bacteriophage T7 RNA polymerase
    531..580     -  CDS            SET1 (fragment): solubility-enhancement tag derived from T7 phage gene 10B
    590..607     -  CDS            9xHis (fragment): 9xHis affinity tag
    614..2179    -  CDS            gspd-1: G6PD_CAEEL - Protein inferred from homology: Swiss-Prot protein existence level 3. Cytosolic glucose-6-phosphate dehydrogenase that catalyzes the first and rate-limiting step of the oxidative branch within the pentose phosphate pathway/shunt, an alternative route to glycolysis for the dissimilation of carbohydrates and a major source of reducing power and metabolic intermediates for fatty acid and nucleic acid biosynthetic processes. From Caenorhabditis elegans.
   2187..2207    -  RBS            RBS: efficient ribosome binding site from bacteriophage T7 gene 10 (Olins and Rangwala, 1989)
   2223..2247    -  protein_bind   lac operator: The lac repressor binds to the lac operator to inhibit transcription in E. coli. This inhibition can be relieved by adding lactose or isopropyl-β-D-thiogalactopyranoside (IPTG). lac repressor encoded by lacI
   2248..2266    -  promoter       T7 promoter: promoter for bacteriophage T7 RNA polymerase
   2288..2567    +  CDS            TcR (fragment): tetracycline efflux protein; tet; confers resistance to tetracycline
   2575..2652    +  promoter       lacI promoter: lacI
   2653..3735    +  CDS            lacI: lac repressor; lacI; The lac repressor binds to the lac operator to inhibit transcription in E. coli. This inhibition can be relieved by adding lactose or isopropyl-β-D-thiogalactopyranoside (IPTG).
   3748..3769    +  protein_bind   CAP binding site: CAP binding activates transcription in the presence of cAMP. E. coli catabolite activator protein
   3784..4075    +  CDS            TcR (fragment): tetracycline efflux protein; tet; confers resistance to tetracycline
   4147..4527    -  CDS            YPB1_ECOLX: Protein predicted: Swiss-Prot protein existence level 4. From Escherichia coli.
   4544..4735    +  CDS            rop: Rop protein, which maintains plasmids at low copy number; rop
   4837..4976    +  misc_feature   bom: basis of mobility region from pBR322
   5162..5750    -  rep_origin     ori: high-copy-number ColE1/pMB1/pBR322/pUC origin of replication
   5921..6781    -  CDS            AmpR: β-lactamase; bla; confers resistance to ampicillin, carbenicillin, and related antibiotics
   6782..6886    -  promoter       AmpR promoter: bla
>Addgene plasmid #224152 | GSPD1_AJ | addgene full sequence | sequence record 444358 | Addgene NGS Result
ATTTTGTTAAAATTCGCGTTAAATTTTTGTTAAATCAGCTCATTTTTTAACCAATAGGCCGAAATCGGCA
AAATCCCTTATAAATCAAAAGAATAGACCGAGATAGGGT
[37 nt withheld, positions 110-146]
AAAGAACGTGGACTCCAACGTCAAAGG
[49 nt withheld, positions 174-222]
T
[91 nt withheld, positions 224-314]
G
[124 nt withheld, positions 316-439]
CCCATTCGCCAATCCGGATATAGTTCCTCCTTTCAGCAAAAAACCCCTCAAGACCCGTTTAGAGGCCCCA
AGGGGTTATGCTAGTTATTGCTCAGCGGTGGCAGCAGCCAACTCAGCTTCCTTTCGGGCTTTGTTAGCAG
CCGGATCTCAGTGGTGGTGGTGGTGGTGCTCGAGTAGCTTTGGAGCAACCCATTTGTATGTTCCAGTGAA
GATGAAACCGTACTTTTTCATCAATTCGTCACCTTCAGTTGGACCACGACTTCCAAATTTATATTGAACC
GGTTGAACTTTCTTCTTTTTAAGCTCTTCGAGAACTGGCGTCAAAATACGCCAAGCGTATTCAAGCTCAT
CAGTTCGAACGAAATTAATTTGAGATCCCATGAATACTTCGAGAAATAGGCGTTCATAAGCATCAGGAAG
ACGGACTTCTTTGAATCTATTATTATAAGTCAAATCAAGTTCAGTTTCTTCAACACCGAATCCCATTCCA
GGTTTCTTGGTCATCAGTTTCATGTAAACTGCCTCATTTGGTTGCACTCTCATCACTAATTCGGATCGCT
TTAATTCACCAGACGGATAGATATCTCCACTGACTTCTTTGAATTGTATACGAACTTCTGCTTTCTTCTC
GTTGAGAGCTTTTCCACAACGCAAGAAGAATGGAACACCCTCCCAACGTTCATTATTGATGTGAACAACA
GCAAGAGCATACGTTGGAGTAGTCGAATCGGCTGGAACTGATTTGTCATCTTTGTATCCTTGTGATGCTT
CTGGGTGATCAAATTCAGGACTGGCAATGTATTGTCCAACTACTACATCCTTTAATTCTACAACTTTAGC
AGCTTTCAACACTTTGACCTTTTCATCACGAATATCTTCAGCATTCAAACTTGCTGGTTTCTCCATGGCG
ACTAAAGTTAGAATTTGCATCAAATGATTCTGCATAACATCACGGATAATTCCAGCTGTATCAAAATATC
CAGCACGGCCACCAGTTCCAAAATCTTCTTTAAATGAGATCATAACTGATGCAATGTGATCGCGGTTCCA
AGATGGAGCGAGAATTCGGTTTCCAAATCGCATAACCATCAAATTCTGAACCATTTCTTTTCCGAGATAA
TGATCAATACGGTAGATTTGATCTTCTTTAAAAAGTTTCGCCAAATGAGTTGAAAGTTCACAAGATGATT
TCAAATCATGTCCAAATGGTTTTTCTATGATAACACGTGTCCATGAATCACCATGATCCATACAATTCTT
CTTTAATTCCGTAGAAACCACGTTGAAAACTGATGGAGGAAGAGCGAGGTAGTAGAGACGATTGACGGCT
TGATTATTGCTTTCTTTTTGGAAATCATCAATTGAAGATTGAAGGCGTTGGAATCCTTCAGAAGTGTCGT
ATTGGCCCTGAACGTATGAGCACTTCTTGATGAAGTCATCAAAAGCACATTTCTCATTTTCTCGAACTTT
ACAGTTTTTCTCAAAAGATTCACGAAGCTTGAAAACTGTCAGATCGGAACGGGCATATCCAATAAATTTG
ATGTTGACTGGCAAAAGGTTGTCACGGAACAACCACCACAGTGTTGGGTATATTTTCTTTTTTGCGAGAT
CTCCCGATGCTCCAAATATCACGAAAACGTACGGAGTCTCAAATTTGAGATCTCTTTGCATTGATTCACG
AAGACACTCGACGAGATCCTTCGAAATGGGATCGGACACTGAATGACGTTTGCATGCCATTCTAGACCTC
CTTCTTAAAGTTAAACAAAATTATTACTAGAGGGGAATTGTTATCCGCTCACAATTCCCCTATAGTGAGT
CGTATTAATTTCGCGGGATCGAGATCTCGATCCTCTACGCCGGACGCATCGTGGCCGGCATCACCGGCGC
CACAGGTGCGGTTGCTGGCGCCTATATCGCCGACATCACCGATGGGGAAGATCGGGCTCGCCACTTCGGG
CTCATGAGCGCTTGTTTCGGCGTGGGTATGGTGGCAGGCCCCGTGGCCGGGGGACTGTTGGGCGCCATCT
CCTTGCATGCACCATTCCTTGCGGCGGCGGTGCTCAACGGCCTCAACCTACTACTGGGCTGCTTCCTAAT
GCAGGAGTCGCATAAGGGAGAGCGTCGAGATCCCGGACACCATCGAATGGCGCAAAACCTTTCGCGGTAT
GGCATGATAGCGCCCGGAAGAGAGTCAATTCAGGGTGGTGAATGTGAAACCAGTAACGTTATACGATGTC
GCAGAGTATGCCGGTGTCTCTTATCAGACCGTTTCCCGCGTGGTGAACCAGGCCAGCCACGTTTCTGCGA
AAACGCGGGAAAAAGTGGAAGCGGCGATGGCGGAGCTGAATTACATTCCCAACCGCGTGGCACAACAACT
GGCGGGCAAACAGTCGTTGCTGATTGGCGTTGCCACCTCCAGTCTGGCCCTGCACGCGCCGTCGCAAATT
GTCGCGGCGATTAAATCTCGCGCCGATCAACTGGGTGCCAGCGTGGTGGTGTCGATGGTAGAACGAAGCG
GCGTCGAAGCCTGTAAAGCGGCGGTGCACAATCTTCTCGCGCAACGCGTCAGTGGGCTGATCATTAACTA
TCCGCTGGATGACCAGGATGCCATTGCTGTGGAAGCTGCCTGCACTAATGTTCCGGCGTTATTTCTTGAT
GTCTCTGACCAGACACCCATCAACAGTATTATTTTCTCCCATGAAGACGGTACGCGACTGGGCGTGGAGC
ATCTGGTCGCATTGGGTCACCAGCAAATCGCGCTGTTAGCGGGCCCATTAAGTTCTGTCTCGGCGCGTCT
GCGTCTGGCTGGCTGGCATAAATATCTCACTCGCAATCAAATTCAGCCGATAGCGGAACGGGAAGGCGAC
TGGAGTGCCATGTCCGGTTTTCAACAAACCATGCAAATGCTGAATGAGGGCATCGTTCCCACTGCGATGC
TGGTTGCCAACGATCAGATGGCGCTGGGCGCAATGCGCGCCATTACCGAGTCCGGGCTGCGCGTTGGTGC
GGATATCTCGGTAGTGGGATACGACGATACCGAAGACAGCTCATGTTATATCCCGCCGTTAACCACCATC
AAACAGGATTTTCGCCTGCTGGGGCAAACCAGCGTGGACCGCTTGCTGCAACTCTCTCAGGGCCAGGCGG
TGAAGGGCAATCAGCTGTTGCCCGTCTCACTGGTGAAAAGAAAAACCACCCTGGCGCCCAATACGCAAAC
CGCCTCTCCCCGCGCGTTGGCCGATTCATTAATGCAGCTGGCACGACAGGTTTCCCGACTGGAAAGCGGG
CAGTGAGCGCAACGCAATTAATGTAAGTTAGCTCACTCATTAGGCACCGGGATCTCGACCGATGCCCTTG
AGAGCCTTCAACCCAGTCAGCTCCTTCCGGTGGGCGCGGGGCATGACTATCGTCGCCGCACTTATGACTG
TCTTCTTTATCATGCAACTCGTAGGACAGGTGCCGGCAGCGCTCTGGGTCATTTTCGGCGAGGACCGCTT
TCGCTGGAGCGCGACGATGATCGGCCTGTCGCTTGCGGTATTCGGAATCTTGCACGCCCTCGCTCAAGCC
TTCGTCACTGGTCCCGCCACCAAACGTTTCGGCGAGAAGCAGGCCATTATCGCCGGCATGGCGGCCCCAC
GGGTGCGCATGATCGTGCTCCTGTCGTTGAGGACCCGGCTAGGCTGGCGGGGTTGCCTTACTGGTTAGCA
GAATGAATCACCGATACGCGAGCGAACGTGAAGCGACTGCTGCTGCAAAACGTCTGCGACCTGAGCAACA
ACATGAATGGTCTTCGGTTTCCGTGTTTCGTAAAGTCTGGAAACGCGGAAGTCAGCGCCCTGCACCATTA
TGTTCCGGATCTGCATCGCAGGATGCTGCTGGCTACCCTGTGGAACACCTACATCTGTATTAACGAAGCG
CTGGCATTGACCCTGAGTGATTTTTCTCTGGTCCCGCCGCATCCATACCGCCAGTTGTTTACCCTCACAA
CGTTCCAGTAACCGGGCATGTTCATCATCAGTAACCCGTATCGTGAGCATCCTCTCTCGTTTCATCGGTA
TCATTACCCCCATGAACAGAAATCCCCCTTACACGGAGGCATCAGTGACCAAACAGGAAAAAACCGCCCT
TAACATGGCCCGCTTTATCAGAAGCCAGACATTAACGCTTCTGGAGAAACTCAACGAGCTGGACGCGGAT
GAACAGGCAGACATCTGTGAATCGCTTCACGACCACGCTGATGAGCTTTACCGCAGCTGCCTCGCGCGTT
TCGGTGATGACGGTGAAAACCTCTGACACATGCAGCTCCCGGAGACGGTCACAGCTTGTCTGTAAGCGGA
TGCCGGGAGCAGACAAGCCCGTCAGGGCGCGTCAGCGGGTGTTGGCGGGTGTCGGGGCGCAGCCATGACC
CAGTCACGTAGCGATAGCGGAGTGTATACTGGCTTAACTATGCGGCATCAGAGCAGATTGTACTGAGAGT
GCACCATTGCGGTGTGAAATACCGCACAGATGCGTAAGGAGAAAATACCGCATCAGGCGCTCTTCCGCTT
CCTCGCTCACTGACTCGCTGCGCTCGGTCGTTCGGCTGCGGCGAGCGGTATCAGCTCACTCAAAGGCGGT
AATACGGTTATCCACAGAATCAGGGGATAACGCAGGAAAGAACATGTGAGCAAAAGGCCAGCAAAAGGCC
AGGAACCGTAAAAAGGCCGCGTTGCTGGCGTTTTTCCATAGGCTCCGCCCCCCTGACGAGCATCACAAAA
ATCGACGCTCAAGTCAGAGGTGGCGAAACCCGACAGGACTATAAAGATACCAGGCGTTTCCCCCTGGAAG
CTCCCTCGTGCGCTCTCCTGTTCCGACCCTGCCGCTTACCGGATACCTGTCCGCCTTTCTCCCTTCGGGA
AGCGTGGCGCTTTCTCATAGCTCACGCTGTAGGTATCTCAGTTCGGTGTAGGTCGTTCGCTCCAAGCTGG
GCTGTGTGCACGAACCCCCCGTTCAGCCCGACCGCTGCGCCTTATCCGGTAACTATCGTCTTGAGTCCAA
CCCGGTAAGACACGACTTATCGCCACTGGCAGCAGCCACTGGTAACAGGATTAGCAGAGCGAGGTATGTA
GGCGGTGCTACAGAGTTCTTGAAGTGGTGGCCTAACTACGGCTACACTAGAAGGACAGTATTTGGTATCT
GCGCTCTGCTGAAGCCAGTTACCTTCGGAAAAAGAGTTGGTAGCTCTTGATCCGGCAAACAAACCACCGC
TGGTAGCGGTGGTTTTTTTGTTTGCAAGCAGCAGATTACGCGCAGAAAAAAAGGATCTCAAGAAGATCCT
TTGATCTTTTCTACGGGGTCTGACGCTCAGTGGAACGAAAACTCACGTTAAGGGATTTTGGTCATGAGAT
TATCAAAAAGGATCTTCACCTAGATCCTTTTAAATTAAAAATGAAGTTTTAAATCAATCTAAAGTATATA
TGAGTAAACTTGGTCTGACAGTTACCAATGCTTAATCAGTGAGGCACCTATCTCAGCGATCTGTCTATTT
CGTTCATCCATAGTTGCCTGACTCCCCGTCGTGTAGATAACTACGATACGGGAGGGCTTACCATCTGGCC
CCAGTGCTGCAATGATACCGCGAGACCCACGCTCACCGGCTCCAGATTTATCAGCAATAAACCAGCCAGC
CGGAAGGGCCGAGCGCAGAAGTGGTCCTGCAACTTTATCCGCCTCCATCCAGTCTATTAATTGTTGCCGG
GAAGCTAGAGTAAGTAGTTCGCCAGTTAATAGTTTGCGCAACGTTGTTGCCATTGCTGCAGGCATCGTGG
TGTCACGCTCGTCGTTTGGTATGGCTTCATTCAGCTCCGGTTCCCAACGATCAAGGCGAGTTACATGATC
CCCCATGTTGTGCAAAAAAGCGGTTAGCTCCTTCGGTCCTCCGATCGTTGTCAGAAGTAAGTTGGCCGCA
GTGTTATCACTCATGGTTATGGCAGCACTGCATAATTCTCTTACTGTCATGCCATCCGTAAGATGCTTTT
CTGTGACTGGTGAGTACTCAACCAAGTCATTCTGAGAATAGTGTATGCGGCGACCGAGTTGCTCTTGCCC
GGCGTCAATACGGGATAATACCGCGCCACATAGCAGAACTTTAAAAGTGCTCATCATTGGAAAACGTTCT
TCGGGGCGAAAACTCTCAAGGATCTTACCGCTGTTGAGATCCAGTTCGATGTAACCCACTCGTGCACCCA
ACTGATCTTCAGCATCTTTTACTTTCACCAGCGTTTCTGGGTGAGCAAAAACAGGAAGGCAAAATGCCGC
AAAAAAGGGAATAAGGGCGACACGGAAATGTTGAATACTCATACTCTTCCTTTTTCAATATTATTGAAGC
ATTTATCAGGGTTATTGTCTCATGAGCGGATACATATTTGAATGTATTTAGAAAAATAAACAAATAGGGG
TTCCGCGCACATTTCCCCGAAAAGTGCCACCTAAATTGTAAGCGTTAAT
